Addgene plasmid #230454: AiP13555 - pAAV-AiE0017h_3xC3-minBG-SYFP2-WPRE3-BGHpA (Alias: CN3555)
Purpose: AiE0017h_3xC3 is an enhancer sequence, designed to drive AAV-mediated transgene expression in specific populations of brain cells
Depositing lab: Allen Institute for Brain Science & Jonathan Ting. Depositing organization: Allen Institute. Publication: A suite of enhancer AAVs and transgenic mouse lines for genetic access to cortical cell types. Ben-Simon Y, Hooper M, Narayan S, Daigle TL, Dwivedi D, Way SW, Oster A, Stafford DA, Mich JK, Taormina MJ, Martinez RA, Opitz-Araya X, Roth JR, Alexander JR, Allen S, Amster A, Arbuckle J, Ayala A, Baker PM, Bakken TE, Barcelli T, Barta S, Bendrick J, Bertagnolli D, Bielstein C, Bishwakarma P, Bowlus J, Boyer G, Brouner K, Casian B, Casper T, Chakka AB, Chakrabarty R, Chance RK, Chavan S, Clark M, Colbert K, Collman F, Daniel S, Departee M, DiValentin P, Donadio N, Dotson N, Egdorf T, Fliss T, Gabitto M, Garcia J, Gary A, Gasperini M, Gloe J, Goldy J, Gore BB, Graybuck L, Greisman N, Haeseleer F, Halterman C, Haradon Z, Hastings SD, Helback O, Ho W, Hockemeyer D, Huang C, Huff S, Hunker A, Johansen N, Jones D, Juneau Z, Kalmbach B, Kannan M, Khem S, Kussick E, Kutsal R, Larsen R, Lee C, Lee AY, Leibly M, Lenz GH, Li S, Liang E, Lusk N, Madigan Z, Malloy J, Malone J, McCue R, Melchor J, Mollenkopf T, Moosman S, Morin E, Newman D, Ng L, Ngo K, Omstead V, Otto S, Oyama A, Pena N, Pham T, Phillips E, Pom CA, Potekhina L, Ransford S, Ray PL, Rette D, Reynoldson C, Rimorin C, Rocha D, Ruiz A, Sanchez REA, Sawyer L, Sedeno-Cortes A, Sevigny JP, Shapovalova N, Shepard N, Shulga L, Sigler AR, Siverts L, Soliman S, Somasundaram S, Staats B, Stewart K, Szelenyi E, Tieu M, Trader C, Tran A, van Velthoven CTJ, Walker M, Wang Y, Weed N, Wirthlin M, Wood T, Wynalda B, Yao Z, Zhou T, Ariza J, Dee N, Reding M, Ronellenfitch K, Mufti S, Sunkin SM, Smith KA, Esposito L, Waters J, Thyagarajan B, Yao S, Lein ES, Zeng H, Levi BP, Ngai J, Ting JT, Tasic B. Cell. 2025 May 16:S0092-8674(25)00513-6. doi: 10.1016/j.cell.2025.05.002. PubMed 40403729.
Backbone
  Vector backbone: pAAV2
  Vector type: AAV
Growth in bacteria
  Bacterial resistance: Ampicillin, 100 μg/mL
  Growth temperature: 37°C
  Growth strain: NEB Stable
  Copy number: High Copy
Gene/Insert
  Gene/Insert name: SYFP2
  Species: Synthetic
  Promoter: minBG
  Cloning method: Gibson Cloning
Terms and licenses: Academic/Nonprofit Terms; Industry Terms: Not Available to Industry
How to cite: AiP13555 - pAAV-AiE0017h_3xC3-minBG-SYFP2-WPRE3-BGHpA (Alias: CN3555) was a gift from Allen Institute for Brain Science & Jonathan Ting (Addgene plasmid # 230454 ; http://n2t.net/addgene:230454 ; RRID:Addgene_230454)
