[The description below was written by a language model from this plasmid's Addgene catalogue record and pLannotate feature annotations shown in this document.]
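Description:
AiP13555 - pAAV-AiE0017h_3xC3-minBG-SYFP2-WPRE3-BGHpA (alias CN3555) is a 4,697 nt AAV transfer plasmid built on a pAAV2 backbone, intended for producing recombinant adeno-associated virus that reports the activity of a candidate brain cell-type enhancer. In bacteria it is maintained at high copy from a ColE1/pUC-type origin and selected with ampicillin through the bla gene and its native promoter. An f1 phage origin is also present, along with short remnants of the pBR322 bom and rop regions. The listed growth strain is a recombination-deficient one, a common choice for keeping the repeat-rich ITRs intact.

The payload lies between AAV2 inverted terminal repeats, which direct replication and packaging of the intervening DNA into capsids. The annotation detects the upstream ITR only as two short fragments, while the downstream one is annotated in full. Upstream of the reporter sits AiE0017h_3xC3, an enhancer sequence designed to drive expression in specific populations of brain cells. The name suggests a triplicated core of the parent enhancer, but neither the enhancer nor the promoter is annotated in the feature table, and the record does not state which cell population is targeted. The enhancer is paired with the minimal promoter minBG (by its name a minimal beta-globin promoter), which has little activity alone, so transcription depends on the enhancer. It drives SYFP2, a rapidly maturing monomeric yellow fluorescent protein derived from Aequorea victoria. A shortened woodchuck posttranscriptional element (WPRE3, detected as two WPRE fragments) boosts transcript expression, and the bovine growth hormone polyadenylation signal terminates the message. The construct belongs to a suite of enhancer AAVs for genetic access to cortical cell types, with fluorescence marking the cells in which the enhancer is active.
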