Features (pLannotate 1.2.2; 14 found; start..end, strand, type, name):
     12..39      +  repeat_region  AAV2 ITR (fragment): inverted terminal repeat of adeno-associated virus serotype 2 inverted
     68..95      +  repeat_region  AAV2 ITR (fragment): inverted terminal repeat of adeno-associated virus serotype 2 inverted
    715..1431    +  CDS            SYFP2: SYFP2 is a basic (constitutively fluorescent) yellow fluorescent protein published in 2006, derived from Aequorea victoria. It is reported to be a very rapidly-maturing monomer with moderate acid sensitivity.
   1471..1628    +  misc_feature   WPRE (fragment): woodchuck hepatitis virus posttranscriptional regulatory element
   1634..1714    +  misc_feature   WPRE (fragment): woodchuck hepatitis virus posttranscriptional regulatory element
   1731..1842    +  polyA_signal   bGH poly(A) signal: bovine growth hormone polyadenylation signal
   1960..2100    +  repeat_region  AAV2 ITR: inverted terminal repeat of adeno-associated virus serotype 2 inverted
   2105..2156    -  misc_feature   bom (fragment): basis of mobility region from pBR322
   2175..2630    +  rep_origin     f1 ori (sequence partly withheld): f1 bacteriophage origin of replication; arrow indicates direction of (+) strand synthesis
   2631..2680    -  misc_feature   bom (fragment): basis of mobility region from pBR322
   2782..2817    -  CDS            rop (fragment): Rop protein, which maintains plasmids at low copy number; rop
   2912..3016    +  promoter       AmpR promoter: bla
   3017..3877    +  CDS            AmpR: β-lactamase; bla; confers resistance to ampicillin, carbenicillin, and related antibiotics
   4048..4636    +  rep_origin     ori: high-copy-number ColE1/pMB1/pBR322/pUC origin of replication
>Addgene plasmid #230454 | AiP13555 - pAAV-AiE0017h_3xC3-minBG-SYFP2-WPRE3-BGHpA (Alias: CN3555) | addgene full sequence | sequence record 470933 | Addgene NGS Result
CCTGCAGGCAGCTGCGCGCTCGCTCGCTCACTGAGGCCGCCCGGGCGTCGGGCGACCTTTGGTCGCCCGG
CCTCAGTGAGCGAGCGAGCGCGCAGAGAGGGAGTGGCCAACTCCATCACTAGGGGTTCCTGCGGCCGCAC
GCGTCAAGTTTGGGCGCCTTCATTTTTCCAACCCTCTCACCCGGACATTTGCAAGTTGATGAGTTGTTCT
TCATCCTGGAAGGAGGAGGAGGAGCTCCCCCCAACCGCCAGGGTGCCAGGGGAGTGAGTCCAGCGTGGCA
GCCGCCACTGCCTGCCCGAGGGCCAAGTTTGGGCGCCTTCATTTTTCCAACCCTCTCACCCGGACATTTG
CAAGTTGATGAGTTGTTCTTCATCCTGGAAGGAGGAGGAGGAGCTCCCCCCAACCGCCAGGGTGCCAGGG
GAGTGAGTCCAGCGTGGCAGCCGCCACTGCCTGCCCGAGGGCCAAGTTTGGGCGCCTTCATTTTTCCAAC
CCTCTCACCCGGACATTTGCAAGTTGATGAGTTGTTCTTCATCCTGGAAGGAGGAGGAGGAGCTCCCCCC
AACCGCCAGGGTGCCAGGGGAGTGAGTCCAGCGTGGCAGCCGCCACTGCCTGCCCGAGGGCGGGCTGGGC
ATAAAAGTCAGGGCAGAGCCATCTATTGCTTACATTTGCTTCTGGGATCCAGATCTTTCGAAGCTAGCGC
TACCGGTCGCCACCATGGTGAGCAAGGGCGAGGAGCTGTTCACCGGGGTGGTGCCCATCCTGGTCGAGCT
GGACGGCGACGTAAACGGCCACAAGTTCAGCGTGTCCGGCGAGGGCGAGGGCGATGCCACCTACGGCAAG
CTGACCCTGAAGCTGATCTGCACCACCGGCAAGCTGCCCGTGCCCTGGCCCACCCTCGTGACCACCCTGG
GCTACGGCGTGCAGTGCTTCGCCCGCTACCCCGACCACATGAAGCAGCACGACTTCTTCAAGTCCGCCAT
GCCCGAAGGCTACGTCCAGGAGCGCACCATCTTCTTCAAGGACGACGGCAACTACAAGACCCGCGCCGAG
GTGAAGTTCGAGGGCGACACCCTGGTGAACCGCATCGAGCTGAAGGGCATCGACTTCAAGGAGGACGGCA
ACATCCTGGGGCACAAGCTGGAGTACAACTACAACAGCCACAACGTCTATATCACCGCCGACAAGCAGAA
GAACGGCATCAAGGCCAACTTCAAGATCCGCCACAACATCGAGGACGGCGGCGTGCAGCTCGCCGACCAC
TACCAGCAGAACACCCCCATCGGCGACGGCCCCGTGCTGCTGCCCGACAACCACTACCTGAGCTACCAGT
CCAAGCTGAGCAAAGACCCCAACGAGAAGCGCGATCACATGGTCCTGCTGGAGTTCGTGACCGCCGCCGG
GATCACTCTCGGCATGGACGAGCTGTACAAGTAAGTCGACGGCGCGCCGCGGCCGCGAATTCGATATCAT
AATCAACCTCTGGATTACAAAATTTGTGAAAGATTGACTGGTATTCTTAACTATGTTGCTCCTTTTACGC
TATGTGGATACGCTGCTTTAATGCCTTTGTATCATGCTATTGCTTCCCGTATGGCTTTCATTTTCTCCTC
CTTGTATAAATCCTGGTTAGTTCTTGCCACGGCGGAACTCATCGCCGCCTGCCTTGCCCGCTGCTGGACA
GGGGCTCGGCTGTTGGGCACTGACAATTCCGTGGCTCGAGAGATCTTCGACTGTGCCTTCTAGTTGCCAG
CCATCTGTTGTTTGCCCCTCCCCCGTGCCTTCCTTGACCCTGGAAGGTGCCACTCCCACTGTCCTTTCCT
AATAAAATGAGGAAATTGCATCGCATTGTCTGAGTAGGTGTCATTCTATTCTGGGGGGTGGGGTGGGGCA
GGACAGCAAGGGGGAGGATTGGGAAGACAATAGCAGGCATGAGATCTCACGTGCGGACCGAGCGGCCGCA
GGAACCCCTAGTGATGGAGTTGGCCACTCCCTCTCTGCGCGCTCGCTCGCTCACTGAGGCCGGGCGACCA
AAGGTCGCCCGACGCCCGGGCTTTGCCCGGGCGGCCTCAGTGAGCGAGCGAGCGCGCAGCTGCCTGCAGG
GGCGCCTGATGCGGTATTTTCTCCTTACGCATCTGTGCGGTATTTCACACCGCATA
[95 nt withheld, positions 2157-2251]
T
[46 nt withheld, positions 2253-2298]
C
[141 nt withheld, positions 2300-2440]
CCTTTGACGTTGGAGTCCACGTTCTTT
[37 nt withheld, positions 2468-2504]
ACTCTATCTCGGGCTATTCTTTTGATTTATAAGGGATTTTGCCGATTTCGGTCTATTGGTTAAAAAATGA
GCTGATTTAACAAAAATTTAACGCGAATTTTAACAAAATATTAACGTTTACAATTTTATGGTGCACTCTC
AGTACAATCTGCTCTGATGCCGCATAGTTAAGCCAGCCCCGACACCCGCCAACACCCGCTGACGCGCCCT
GACGGGCTTGTCTGCTCCCGGCATCCGCTTACAGACAAGCTGTGACCGTCTCCGGGAGCTGCATGTGTCA
GAGGTTTTCACCGTCATCACCGAAACGCGCGAGACGAAAGGGCCTCGTGATACGCCTATTTTTATAGGTT
AATGTCATGATAATAATGGTTTCTTAGACGTCAGGTGGCACTTTTCGGGGAAATGTGCGCGGAACCCCTA
TTTGTTTATTTTTCTAAATACATTCAAATATGTATCCGCTCATGAGACAATAACCCTGATAAATGCTTCA
ATAATATTGAAAAAGGAAGAGTATGAGTATTCAACATTTCCGTGTCGCCCTTATTCCCTTTTTTGCGGCA
TTTTGCCTTCCTGTTTTTGCTCACCCAGAAACGCTGGTGAAAGTAAAAGATGCTGAAGATCAGTTGGGTG
CACGAGTGGGTTACATCGAACTGGATCTCAACAGCGGTAAGATCCTTGAGAGTTTTCGCCCCGAAGAACG
TTTTCCAATGATGAGCACTTTTAAAGTTCTGCTATGTGGCGCGGTATTATCCCGTATTGACGCCGGGCAA
GAGCAACTCGGTCGCCGCATACACTATTCTCAGAATGACTTGGTTGAGTACTCACCAGTCACAGAAAAGC
ATCTTACGGATGGCATGACAGTAAGAGAATTATGCAGTGCTGCCATAACCATGAGTGATAACACTGCGGC
CAACTTACTTCTGACAACGATCGGAGGACCGAAGGAGCTAACCGCTTTTTTGCACAACATGGGGGATCAT
GTAACTCGCCTTGATCGTTGGGAACCGGAGCTGAATGAAGCCATACCAAACGACGAGCGTGACACCACGA
TGCCTGTAGCAATGGCAACAACGTTGCGCAAACTATTAACTGGCGAACTACTTACTCTAGCTTCCCGGCA
ACAATTAATAGACTGGATGGAGGCGGATAAAGTTGCAGGACCACTTCTGCGCTCGGCCCTTCCGGCTGGC
TGGTTTATTGCTGATAAATCTGGAGCCGGTGAGCGTGGGTCTCGCGGTATCATTGCAGCACTGGGGCCAG
ATGGTAAGCCCTCCCGTATCGTAGTTATCTACACGACGGGGAGTCAGGCAACTATGGATGAACGAAATAG
ACAGATCGCTGAGATAGGTGCCTCACTGATTAAGCATTGGTAACTGTCAGACCAAGTTTACTCATATATA
CTTTAGATTGATTTAAAACTTCATTTTTAATTTAAAAGGATCTAGGTGAAGATCCTTTTTGATAATCTCA
TGACCAAAATCCCTTAACGTGAGTTTTCGTTCCACTGAGCGTCAGACCCCGTAGAAAAGATCAAAGGATC
TTCTTGAGATCCTTTTTTTCTGCGCGTAATCTGCTGCTTGCAAACAAAAAAACCACCGCTACCAGCGGTG
GTTTGTTTGCCGGATCAAGAGCTACCAACTCTTTTTCCGAAGGTAACTGGCTTCAGCAGAGCGCAGATAC
CAAATACTGTTCTTCTAGTGTAGCCGTAGTTAGGCCACCACTTCAAGAACTCTGTAGCACCGCCTACATA
CCTCGCTCTGCTAATCCTGTTACCAGTGGCTGCTGCCAGTGGCGATAAGTCGTGTCTTACCGGGTTGGAC
TCAAGACGATAGTTACCGGATAAGGCGCAGCGGTCGGGCTGAACGGGGGGTTCGTGCACACAGCCCAGCT
TGGAGCGAACGACCTACACCGAACTGAGATACCTACAGCGTGAGCTATGAGAAAGCGCCACGCTTCCCGA
AGGGAGAAAGGCGGACAGGTATCCGGTAAGCGGCAGGGTCGGAACAGGAGAGCGCACGAGGGAGCTTCCA
GGGGGAAACGCCTGGTATCTTTATAGTCCTGTCGGGTTTCGCCACCTCTGACTTGAGCGTCGATTTTTGT
GATGCTCGTCAGGGGGGCGGAGCCTATGGAAAAACGCCAGCAACGCGGCCTTTTTACGGTTCCTGGCCTT
TTGCTGGCCTTTTGCTCACATGT
